>Addgene plasmid #198645 | pEM.P03L | addgene full sequence | sequence record 393172 | Addgene NGS Result
GACCCTGTCAGACCAAGTTTACTCATATATACTTTAGATTGATTTAAAACTTCATTTTTAATTTAAAAGG
ATCTAGGTGAAGATCCTTTTTGATAATCTCATGAACAATAAAACTGTCTGCTTACATAAACAGTAATACA
AGGGGTGTTATGAGCCATATTCAACGGGAAACGTCTTGCTCTAGGCCGCGATTAAATTCCAACATGGATG
CTGATTTATATGGGTATAAATGGGCTCGCGATAATGTCGGGCAATCAGGTGCGACAATCTATCGATTGTA
TGGGAAGCCCGATGCGCCAGAGTTGTTTCTGAAACATGGCAAAGGTAGCGTTGCCAATGATGTTACAGAT
GAGATGGTCAGACTAAACTGGCTGACGGAATTTATGCCTCTTCCGACCATCAAGCATTTTATCCGTACTC
CTGATGATGCATGGTTACTCACCACTGCGATCCCCGGGAAAACAGCATTCCAGGTATTAGAAGAATATCC
TGATTCAGGTGAAAATATTGTTGATGCGCTGGCAGTGTTCCTGCGCCGGTTGCATTCGATTCCTGTTTGT
AATTGTCCTTTTAACAGCGATCGCGTATTTCGACTCGCTCAGGCGCAATCACGAATGAATAACGGTTTGG
TTGATGCGAGTGATTTTGATGACGAGCGTAATGGCTGGCCTGTTGAACAAGTCTGGAAAGAAATGCATAA
ACTTTTGCCATTCTCACCGGATTCAGTCGTCACTCATGGTGATTTCTCACTTGATAACCTTATTTTTGAC
GAGGGGAAATTAATAGGTTGTATTGATGTTGGACGAGTCGGAATCGCAGACCGATACCAGGATCTTGCCA
TCCTATGGAACTGCCTCGGTGAGTTTTCTCCTTCATTACAGAAACGGCTTTTTCAAAAATATGGTATTGA
TAATCCTGATATGAATAAATTGCAGTTTCATTTGATGCTCGATGAGTTTTTCTAAGAATTAATTCATGAC
CAAAATCCCTTAACGTGAGTTTTCGTTCCACTGAGCGTCAGACCCCGTAGAAAAGATCAAAGGATCTTCT
TGAGATCCTTTTTTTCTGCGCGTAATCTGCTGCTTGCAAACAAAAAAACCACCGCTACCAGCGGTGGTTT
GTTTGCCGGATCAAGAGCTACCAACTCTTTTTCCGAAGGTAACTGGCTTCAGCAGAGCGCAGATACCAAA
TACTGTTCTTCTAGTGTAGCCGTAGTTAGGCCACCACTTCAAGAACTCTGTAGCACCGCCTACATACCTC
GCTCTGCTAATCCTGTTACCAGTGGCTGCTGCCAGTGGCGATAAGTCGTGTCTTACCGGGTTGGACTCAA
GACGATAGTTACCGGATAAGGCGCAGCGGTCGGGCTGAACGGGGGGTTCGTGCACACAGCCCAGCTTGGA
GCGAACGACCTACACCGAACTGAGATACCTACAGCGTGAGCTATGAGAAAGCGCCACGCTTCCCGAAGGG
AGAAAGGCGGACAGGTATCCGGTAAGCGGCAGGGTCGGAACAGGAGAGCGCACGAGGGAGCTTCCAGGGG
GAAACGCCTGGTATCTTTATAGTCCTGTCGGGTTTCGCCACCTCTGACTTGAGCGTCGATTTTTGTGATG
CTCGTCAGGGGGGCGGAGCCTATGGAAAAACGCCAGCAACGCGGCCTTTTTACGGTTCCTGGCCTTTTGC
TGGCCTTTTGCTCACATGTTCTTTCCTGCGTTATCCCCTGATTCTGTGGATAACCGTATTACCGCCTTTG
AGTGAGCTGATACCGCTCGCCGCAGCCGAACGACCGAGCGCAGCGAGTCAGTGAGCGAGGAAGCGGAAGA
GCGCCCAATACGCAAACCGCCTCTCCCCGCGCGTTGGCCGATTCTGGTCTCCGAGCTGTTTTATATTTGT
TGTAAAAAGTAGATAATTACTTCCTTGATGATCTGTAAAAAAGAGAAAAAGAAAGCATCTAAGAACTTGA
AAAACTACGAATTAGAAAAGACCAAATATGTATTTCTTGCATTGACCAATTTATGCAAGTTTATATATAT
GTAAATGTAAGTTTCACGAGGTTCTACTAAACTAAACCACCCCCTTGGTTAGAAGAAAAGAGTGTGTGAG
AACAGGCTGTTGTTGTCACACGATTCGGACAATTCTGTTTGAAAGAGAGAGAGTAACAGTACGATCGAAC
GAACTTTGCTCTGGAGATCACAGTGGGCATCATAGCATGTGGTACTAAACCCTTTCCCGCCATTCCAGAA
CCTTCGATTGCTTGTTACAAAACCTGTGAGCCGTCGCTAGGACCTTGTTGTGTGACGAAATTGGAAGCTG
CAATCAATAGGAAGACAGGAAGTCGAGCGTGTCTGGGTTTTTTCAGTTTTGTTCTTTTTGCAAACAAATC
ACGAGCGACGGTAATTTCTTTCTCGATAAGAGGCCACGTGCTTTATGAGGGTAACATCAATTCAAGAAGG
AGGGAAACACTTCCTTTTTCTGGCCCTGATAATAGTATGAGGAGGAAGA
Features (pLannotate 1.2.2; 3 found; start..end, strand, type, name):
    150..965     +  CDS            KanR: aminoglycoside phosphotransferase; aph(3')-Ia; confers resistance to kanamycin in bacteria or G418 (Geneticin®) in eukaryotes
   1050..1638    +  rep_origin     ori: high-copy-number ColE1/pMB1/pBR322/pUC origin of replication
   1821..1864    +  CDS            lacI (fragment): lac repressor; lacI; The lac repressor binds to the lac operator to inhibit transcription in E. coli. This inhibition can be relieved by adding lactose or isopropyl-β-D-thiogalactopyranoside (IPTG).
