[The description below was written by a language model from this plasmid's Addgene catalogue record and pLannotate feature annotations shown in this document.]
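Description:
pEM.P03L is a part-storage plasmid from the Easy-MISE (Easy Modular Integrative fuSion-ready Expression) toolkit, a modular cloning system for engineering heterologous production in Saccharomyces cerevisiae. It is built on the small pGA-blue backbone and is catalogued as a yeast expression/synthetic biology vector. As recorded, however, it carries only bacterial maintenance functions: a high-copy ColE1/pUC-type origin of replication and a kanamycin resistance gene (aminoglycoside phosphotransferase, aph(3')-Ia) for selection in E. coli. The feature table shows no yeast origin, centromere, auxotrophic marker or integration homology. This fits its role as a donor of a single part rather than a plasmid that is itself maintained in yeast.

The payload is the S. cerevisiae PGK1 promoter (pPGK1), the regulatory region of the phosphoglycerate kinase gene, which is widely used as a strong glycolytic promoter for transgene expression in budding yeast. According to the record, the promoter is stored with "EF" protruding ends, and the depositor notes Golden Gate assembly as the cloning method. The part is therefore meant to be released with defined overhangs that fix its position and orientation when it is combined with coding sequences, terminators and destination vectors from the same kit. The record does not name the restriction enzyme or give the overhang sequences.

The automated annotation of the roughly 2.5 kb sequence identifies only KanR, the origin and a very short lacI fragment, probably a remnant of the backbone. The promoter itself is not annotated and presumably lies in the unannotated region.
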