Addgene plasmid #198645: pEM.P03L
Purpose: Easy-MISE toolkit pEM-plasmid containing PGK1 promoter with EF protruding ends
Depositing lab: Paola Branduardi. Depositing organization: Universita degli Studi di Milano-Bicocca. Publication: Easy Modular Integrative fuSion-ready Expression (Easy-MISE) Toolkit for Fast Engineering of Heterologous Productions in Saccharomyces cerevisiae. Maestroni L, Butti P, Milanesi R, Pagliari S, Campone L, Serra I, Branduardi P. ACS Synth Biol. 2023 Apr 14. doi: 10.1021/acssynbio.3c00015. PubMed 37058502.
Backbone
  Vector backbone: pGA-blue
  Backbone manufacturer: IndBioTech Lab
  Vector type: Yeast Expression, Synthetic Biology
Growth in bacteria
  Bacterial resistance: Kanamycin, 50 μg/mL
  Growth temperature: 37°C
  Growth strain: DH5alpha
  Copy number: High Copy
Gene/Insert
  Gene/Insert name: pPGK1
  Species: S. cerevisiae (budding yeast)
  Cloning method: Unknown
Terms and licenses: Academic/Nonprofit Terms; Industry Terms: Not Available to Industry
Depositor comments: Cloning Method: Goldon Gate Assembly
How to cite: pEM.P03L was a gift from Paola Branduardi (Addgene plasmid # 198645 ; http://n2t.net/addgene:198645 ; RRID:Addgene_198645)
